Addgene plasmid #110704: C. difficile 16S toehold switch sensor
Purpose: Toehold switch sensor to detect the V3 hypervariable region of the 16S rRNA with GFP output
Depositing lab: James Collins. Depositing organization: Massachusetts Institute of Technology. Publication: A low-cost paper-based synthetic biology platform for analyzing gut microbiota and host biomarkers. Takahashi MK, Tan X, Dy AJ, Braff D, Akana RT, Furuta Y, Donghia N, Ananthakrishnan A, Collins JJ. Nat Commun. 2018 Aug 21;9(1):3347. doi: 10.1038/s41467-018-05864-4. PubMed 30131493.
Backbone
  Vector backbone: pCOLA
  Vector type: Synthetic Biology
Growth in bacteria
  Bacterial resistance: Kanamycin, 50 μg/mL
  Growth temperature: 37°C
  Growth strain: NEB Stable
  Copy number: Low Copy
Gene/Insert
  Gene/Insert name: C. difficile 16S toehold switch sensor
  Promoter: T7
  Cloning method: Gibson Cloning
  Sequencing primers: 5′ ttcaccaccctgaattgactc
Terms and licenses: Academic/Nonprofit Terms; Industry Terms: Not Available to Industry
How to cite: C. difficile 16S toehold switch sensor was a gift from James Collins (Addgene plasmid # 110704 ; http://n2t.net/addgene:110704 ; RRID:Addgene_110704)
