[The description below was written by a language model from this plasmid's Addgene catalogue record and pLannotate feature annotations shown in this document.]
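Description:
The C. difficile 16S toehold switch sensor is a synthetic-biology plasmid of about 4.2 kb built on the pCOLA backbone. It replicates in E. coli at low copy from the ColA origin, which is compatible with other common plasmid origins, and is selected with kanamycin through an aph(3')-Ia resistance gene driven by a bla-type promoter. The backbone also carries lacI with its own promoter, along with small remnants (a tetracycline-resistance fragment, a CAP binding site and a partial AmpR promoter) that appear to be leftover vector sequence rather than functional parts.

The payload is a T7 promoter-driven riboregulator cassette closed by a T7 terminator. Between the promoter and the reporter lies roughly 100 nt of unannotated sequence, which is where the toehold switch itself would sit. In this type of sensor, the switch is an RNA hairpin that sequesters the ribosome binding site and start codon until a complementary trigger RNA binds the single-stranded toehold and opens the stem, allowing translation. Here the stated trigger is the V3 hypervariable region of the C. difficile 16S rRNA. The output is described in the catalogue as GFP. The automated annotation labels the roughly 714 bp reporter ORF as hfriFP, which most likely reflects a sequence-similarity call rather than a different reporter. The ORF is followed by a partial ssrA (LVA) degradation tag, which normally speeds ClpXP/ClpAP-mediated turnover.

The depositor and sequencing-verified records differ by a single nucleotide in length and share the same feature layout. The associated work concerns a low-cost, paper-based platform for analysing gut microbiota and host biomarkers, in which this plasmid would provide species-specific detection of C. difficile RNA by fluorescence.
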