Features (pLannotate 1.2.2; 12 found; start..end, strand, type, name):
     34..52      +  promoter       T7 promoter: promoter for bacteriophage T7 RNA polymerase
    151..864     +  CDS            hfriFP: hfriFP is a fluorescent protein published in 2013, derived from Herbaspirillum frisingense.
    874..894     +  CDS            ssrA tag (LVA) (fragment): C-terminal peptide that mediates degradation in bacteria through the ClpXP and ClpAP proteases (McGinness et al., 2006) mutant LVA variant that confers accelerated degradation under some conditions (Andersen et al., 1998)
    972..1019    +  terminator     T7 terminator: transcription terminator for bacteriophage T7 RNA polymerase
   1183..1240    +  promoter       AmpR promoter (fragment): bla
   1249..2064    -  CDS            KanR: aminoglycoside phosphotransferase; aph(3')-Ia; confers resistance to kanamycin in bacteria or G418 (Geneticin®) in eukaryotes
   2065..2156    -  promoter       AmpR promoter: bla
   2174..2809    -  rep_origin     ColA ori: Plasmids containing the ColA origin of replication can be propagated in E. coli cells that contain additional plasmids with compatible origins.
   2894..2958    -  CDS            TcR (fragment): tetracycline efflux protein; tet; confers resistance to tetracycline
   2973..2994    -  protein_bind   CAP binding site: CAP binding activates transcription in the presence of cAMP. E. coli catabolite activator protein
   3007..4089    -  CDS            lacI: lac repressor; lacI; The lac repressor binds to the lac operator to inhibit transcription in E. coli. This inhibition can be relieved by adding lactose or isopropyl-β-D-thiogalactopyranoside (IPTG).
   4090..4167    -  promoter       lacI promoter: lacI
>Addgene plasmid #110704 | C. difficile 16S toehold switch sensor | depositor full sequence | sequence record 212245 | C. difficile 16S toehold switch sensor sequence 4192 bps
AAGTCTAACGCTGCTCTGGGCTAACTGTCGCGCTAATACGACTCACTATAGGGGCCGGGGCTTCCTCCTC
AAGTACCGTCATTATCTTCGGACTTTAGAACAGAGGAGATAAAGATGGAAGATAATGACAACCTGGCGGC
AGCGCAAAAGATGCGTAAAGGAGAAGAACTTTTCACTGGAGTTGTCCCAATTCTTGTTGAATTAGATGGT
GATGTTAATGGGCACAAATTTTCTGTCAGTGGAGAGGGTGAAGGTGATGCAACATACGGAAAACTTACCC
TTAAATTTATTTGCACTACTGGAAAACTACCTGTTCCGTGGCCAACACTTGTCACTACTTTCGGTTATGG
TGTTCAATGCTTTGCGAGATACCCAGATCACATGAAACAGCATGACTTTTTCAAGAGTGCCATGCCCGAA
GGTTACGTACAGGAAAGAACTATATTTTTCAAAGATGACGGGAACTACAAGACACGTGCTGAAGTCAAGT
TTGAAGGTGATACCCTTGTTAATAGAATCGAGTTAAAAGGTATTGATTTTAAAGAAGATGGAAACATTCT
TGGACACAAATTGGAATACAACTATAACTCACACAATGTATACATCATGGCAGACAAACAAAAGAATGGA
ATCAAAGTTAACTTCAAAATTAGACACAACATTGAAGATGGAAGCGTTCAACTAGCAGACCATTATCAAC
AAAATACTCCGATTGGCGATGGCCCTGTCCTTTTACCAGACAACCATTACCTGTCCACACAATCTGCCCT
TTCGAAAGATCCCAACGAAAAGAGAGACCACATGGTCCTTCTTGAGTTTGTAACCGCTGCTGGGATTACA
CATGGCATGGATGAACTATACAAAAGGCCTGCAGCAAACGACGAAAACTACGCTGCATCAGTTTAATAAG
ATAAACCAGAGCGGCACGGCAAGCAGAGTATACGAGATTCGGTAGCCACCGCTGAGCATAACTAGCATAA
CCCCTTGGGGCCTCTAAACGGGTCTTGAGGGGTTTTTTGCTGAAACCTCAGGCATTTGAGAAGCACACGG
TCACACTGCTTCCGGTAGTCAATAAACCGGTAAACCAGCAATAGACATAAGCGGCTATTTAACGACCCTG
CCCTGAACCGACGACAAGCTGACGACCGGGTCTCCGCAAGTGGCACTTTTCGGGGAAATGTGCGCGGAAC
CCCTATTTGTTTATTTTTCTAAATACATTCAAATATGTATCCGCTCATGAATTAATTCTTAGAAAAACTC
ATCGAGCATCAAATGAAACTGCAATTTATTCATATCAGGATTATCAATACCATATTTTTGAAAAAGCCGT
TTCTGTAATGAAGGAGAAAACTCACCGAGGCAGTTCCATAGGATGGCAAGATCCTGGTATCGGTCTGCGA
TTCCGACTCGTCCAACATCAATACAACCTATTAATTTCCCCTCGTCAAAAATAAGGTTATCAAGTGAGAA
ATCACCATGAGTGACGACTGAATCCGGTGAGAATGGCAAAAGTTTATGCATTTCTTTCCAGACTTGTTCA
ACAGGCCAGCCATTACGCTCGTCATCAAAATCACTCGCATCAACCAAACCGTTATTCATTCGTGATTGCG
CCTGAGCGAGACGAAATACGCGGTCGCTGTTAAAAGGACAATTACAAACAGGAATCGAATGCAACCGGCG
CAGGAACACTGCCAGCGCATCAACAATATTTTCACCTGAATCAGGATATTCTTCTAATACCTGGAATGCT
GTTTTCCCGGGGATCGCAGTGGTGAGTAACCATGCATCATCAGGAGTACGGATAAAATGCTTGATGGTCG
GAAGAGGCATAAATTCCGTCAGCCAGTTTAGTCTGACCATCTCATCTGTAACATCATTGGCAACGCTACC
TTTGCCATGTTTCAGAAACAACTCTGGCGCATCGGGCTTCCCATACAATCGATAGATTGTCGCACCTGAT
TGCCCGACATTATCGCGAGCCCATTTATACCCATATAAATCAGCATCCATGTTGGAATTTAATCGCGGCC
TAGAGCAAGACGTTTCCCGTTGAATATGGCTCATACTCTTCCTTTTTCAATATTATTGAAGCATTTATCA
GGGTTATTGTCTCATGAGCGGATACATATTTGAATGTATTTAGAAAAATAAACAAATAGGCATGCTAGCG
CAGAAACGTCCTAGAAGATGCCAGGAGGATACTTAGCAGAGAGACAATAAGGCCGGAGCGAAGCCGTTTT
TCCATAGGCTCCGCCCCCCTGACGAACATCACGAAATCTGACGCTCAAATCAGTGGTGGCGAAACCCGAC
AGGACTATAAAGATACCAGGCGTTTCCCCCTGATGGCTCCCTCTTGCGCTCTCCTGTTCCCGTCCTGCGG
CGTCCGTGTTGTGGTGGAGGCTTTACCCAAATCACCACGTCCCGTTCCGTGTAGACAGTTCGCTCCAAGC
TGGGCTGTGTGCAAGAACCCCCCGTTCAGCCCGACTGCTGCGCCTTATCCGGTAACTATCATCTTGAGTC
CAACCCGGAAAGACACGACAAAACGCCACTGGCAGCAGCCATTGGTAACTGAGAATTAGTGGATTTAGAT
ATCGAGAGTCTTGAAGTGGTGGCCTAACAGAGGCTACACTGAAAGGACAGTATTTGGTATCTGCGCTCCA
CTAAAGCCAGTTACCAGGTTAAGCAGTTCCCCAACTGACTTAACCTTCGATCAAACCGCCTCCCCAGGCG
GTTTTTTCGTTTACAGAGCAGGAGATTACGACGATCGTAAAAGGATCTCAAGAAGATCCTTTACGGATTC
CCGACACCATCACTCTAGATTTCAGTGCAATTTATCTCTTCAAATGTAGCACCTGAAGTCAGCCCCATAC
GATATAAGTTGTAATTCTCATGTTAGTCATGCCCCGCGCCCACCGGAAGGAGCTGACTGGGTTGAAGGCT
CTCAAGGGCATCGGTCGAGATCCCGGTGCCTAATGAGTGAGCTAACTTACATTAATTGCGTTGCGCTCAC
TGCCCGCTTTCCAGTCGGGAAACCTGTCGTGCCAGCTGCATTAATGAATCGGCCAACGCGCGGGGAGAGG
CGGTTTGCGTATTGGGCGCCAGGGTGGTTTTTCTTTTCACCAGTGAGACGGGCAACAGCTGATTGCCCTT
CACCGCCTGGCCCTGAGAGAGTTGCAGCAAGCGGTCCACGCTGGTTTGCCCCAGCAGGCGAAAATCCTGT
TTGATGGTGGTTAACGGCGGGATATAACATGAGCTGTCTTCGGTATCGTCGTATCCCACTACCGAGATGT
CCGCACCAACGCGCAGCCCGGACTCGGTAATGGCGCGCATTGCGCCCAGCGCCATCTGATCGTTGGCAAC
CAGCATCGCAGTGGGAACGATGCCCTCATTCAGCATTTGCATGGTTTGTTGAAAACCGGACATGGCACTC
CAGTCGCCTTCCCGTTCCGCTATCGGCTGAATTTGATTGCGAGTGAGATATTTATGCCAGCCAGCCAGAC
GCAGACGCGCCGAGACAGAACTTAATGGGCCCGCTAACAGCGCGATTTGCTGGTGACCCAATGCGACCAG
ATGCTCCACGCCCAGTCGCGTACCGTCTTCATGGGAGAAAATAATACTGTTGATGGGTGTCTGGTCAGAG
ACATCAAGAAATAACGCCGGAACATTAGTGCAGGCAGCTTCCACAGCAATGGCATCCTGGTCATCCAGCG
GATAGTTAATGATCAGCCCACTGACGCGTTGCGCGAGAAGATTGTGCACCGCCGCTTTACAGGCTTCGAC
GCCGCTTCGTTCTACCATCGACACCACCACGCTGGCACCCAGTTGATCGGCGCGAGATTTAATCGCCGCG
ACAATTTGCGACGGCGCGTGCAGGGCCAGACTGGAGGTGGCAACGCCAATCAGCAACGACTGTTTGCCCG
CCAGTTGTTGTGCCACGCGGTTGGGAATGTAATTCAGCTCCGCCATCGCCGCTTCCACTTTTTCCCGCGT
TTTCGCAGAAACGTGGCTGGCCTGGTTCACCACGCGGGAAACGGTCTGATAAGAGACACCGGCATACTCT
GCGACATCGTATAACGTTACTGGTTTCACATTCACCACCCTGAATTGACTCTCTTCCGGGCGCTATCATG
CCATACCGCGAAAGGTTTTGCGCCATTCGATGGTGTCCGGGATCTCGACGCTCTCCCTTATG
