Features (pLannotate 1.2.2; 12 found; start..end, strand, type, name):
     34..52      +  promoter       T7 promoter: promoter for bacteriophage T7 RNA polymerase
    151..864     +  CDS            hfriFP: hfriFP is a fluorescent protein published in 2013, derived from Herbaspirillum frisingense.
    874..894     +  CDS            ssrA tag (LVA) (fragment): C-terminal peptide that mediates degradation in bacteria through the ClpXP and ClpAP proteases (McGinness et al., 2006) mutant LVA variant that confers accelerated degradation under some conditions (Andersen et al., 1998)
    973..1020    +  terminator     T7 terminator: transcription terminator for bacteriophage T7 RNA polymerase
   1184..1241    +  promoter       AmpR promoter (fragment): bla
   1250..2065    -  CDS            KanR: aminoglycoside phosphotransferase; aph(3')-Ia; confers resistance to kanamycin in bacteria or G418 (Geneticin®) in eukaryotes
   2066..2157    -  promoter       AmpR promoter: bla
   2175..2810    -  rep_origin     ColA ori: Plasmids containing the ColA origin of replication can be propagated in E. coli cells that contain additional plasmids with compatible origins.
   2895..2959    -  CDS            TcR (fragment): tetracycline efflux protein; tet; confers resistance to tetracycline
   2974..2995    -  protein_bind   CAP binding site: CAP binding activates transcription in the presence of cAMP. E. coli catabolite activator protein
   3008..4090    -  CDS            lacI: lac repressor; lacI; The lac repressor binds to the lac operator to inhibit transcription in E. coli. This inhibition can be relieved by adding lactose or isopropyl-β-D-thiogalactopyranoside (IPTG).
   4091..4168    -  promoter       lacI promoter: lacI
>Addgene plasmid #110704 | C. difficile 16S toehold switch sensor | addgene full sequence | sequence record 217903 | Addgene NGS Result
AAGTCTAACGCTGCTCTGGGCTAACTGTCGCGCTAATACGACTCACTATAGGGGCCGGGGCTTCCTCCTC
AAGTACCGTCATTATCTTCGGACTTTAGAACAGAGGAGATAAAGATGGAAGATAATGACAACCTGGCGGC
AGCGCAAAAGATGCGTAAAGGAGAAGAACTTTTCACTGGAGTTGTCCCAATTCTTGTTGAATTAGATGGT
GATGTTAATGGGCACAAATTTTCTGTCAGTGGAGAGGGTGAAGGTGATGCAACATACGGAAAACTTACCC
TTAAATTTATTTGCACTACTGGAAAACTACCTGTTCCGTGGCCAACACTTGTCACTACTTTCGGTTATGG
TGTTCAATGCTTTGCGAGATACCCAGATCACATGAAACAGCATGACTTTTTCAAGAGTGCCATGCCCGAA
GGTTACGTACAGGAAAGAACTATATTTTTCAAAGATGACGGGAACTACAAGACACGTGCTGAAGTCAAGT
TTGAAGGTGATACCCTTGTTAATAGAATCGAGTTAAAAGGTATTGATTTTAAAGAAGATGGAAACATTCT
TGGACACAAATTGGAATACAACTATAACTCACACAATGTATACATCATGGCAGACAAACAAAAGAATGGA
ATCAAAGTTAACTTCAAAATTAGACACAACATTGAAGATGGAAGCGTTCAACTAGCAGACCATTATCAAC
AAAATACTCCGATTGGCGATGGCCCTGTCCTTTTACCAGACAACCATTACCTGTCCACACAATCTGCCCT
TTCGAAAGATCCCAACGAAAAGAGAGACCACATGGTCCTTCTTGAGTTTGTAACCGCTGCTGGGATTACA
CATGGCATGGATGAACTATACAAAAGGCCTGCAGCAAACGACGAAAACTACGCTGCATCAGTTTAATAAG
ATAAACCAGAGCGGCACGGCAAGCAGAGTATACGAGATTCGGTAGCCACCGCTGAGCAATAACTAGCATA
ACCCCTTGGGGCCTCTAAACGGGTCTTGAGGGGTTTTTTGCTGAAACCTCAGGCATTTGAGAAGCACACG
GTCACACTGCTTCCGGTAGTCAATAAACCGGTAAACCAGCAATAGACATAAGCGGCTATTTAACGACCCT
GCCCTGAACCGACGACAAGCTGACGACCGGGTCTCCGCAAGTGGCACTTTTCGGGGAAATGTGCGCGGAA
CCCCTATTTGTTTATTTTTCTAAATACATTCAAATATGTATCCGCTCATGAATTAATTCTTAGAAAAACT
CATCGAGCATCAAATGAAACTGCAATTTATTCATATCAGGATTATCAATACCATATTTTTGAAAAAGCCG
TTTCTGTAATGAAGGAGAAAACTCACCGAGGCAGTTCCATAGGATGGCAAGATCCTGGTATCGGTCTGCG
ATTCCGACTCGTCCAACATCAATACAACCTATTAATTTCCCCTCGTCAAAAATAAGGTTATCAAGTGAGA
AATCACCATGAGTGACGACTGAATCCGGTGAGAATGGCAAAAGTTTATGCATTTCTTTCCAGACTTGTTC
AACAGGCCAGCCATTACGCTCGTCATCAAAATCACTCGCATCAACCAAACCGTTATTCATTCGTGATTGC
GCCTGAGCGAGACGAAATACGCGGTCGCTGTTAAAAGGACAATTACAAACAGGAATCGAATGCAACCGGC
GCAGGAACACTGCCAGCGCATCAACAATATTTTCACCTGAATCAGGATATTCTTCTAATACCTGGAATGC
TGTTTTCCCGGGGATCGCAGTGGTGAGTAACCATGCATCATCAGGAGTACGGATAAAATGCTTGATGGTC
GGAAGAGGCATAAATTCCGTCAGCCAGTTTAGTCTGACCATCTCATCTGTAACATCATTGGCAACGCTAC
CTTTGCCATGTTTCAGAAACAACTCTGGCGCATCGGGCTTCCCATACAATCGATAGATTGTCGCACCTGA
TTGCCCGACATTATCGCGAGCCCATTTATACCCATATAAATCAGCATCCATGTTGGAATTTAATCGCGGC
CTAGAGCAAGACGTTTCCCGTTGAATATGGCTCATACTCTTCCTTTTTCAATATTATTGAAGCATTTATC
AGGGTTATTGTCTCATGAGCGGATACATATTTGAATGTATTTAGAAAAATAAACAAATAGGCATGCTAGC
GCAGAAACGTCCTAGAAGATGCCAGGAGGATACTTAGCAGAGAGACAATAAGGCCGGAGCGAAGCCGTTT
TTCCATAGGCTCCGCCCCCCTGACGAACATCACGAAATCTGACGCTCAAATCAGTGGTGGCGAAACCCGA
CAGGACTATAAAGATACCAGGCGTTTCCCCCTGATGGCTCCCTCTTGCGCTCTCCTGTTCCCGTCCTGCG
GCGTCCGTGTTGTGGTGGAGGCTTTACCCAAATCACCACGTCCCGTTCCGTGTAGACAGTTCGCTCCAAG
CTGGGCTGTGTGCAAGAACCCCCCGTTCAGCCCGACTGCTGCGCCTTATCCGGTAACTATCATCTTGAGT
CCAACCCGGAAAGACACGACAAAACGCCACTGGCAGCAGCCATTGGTAACTGAGAATTAGTGGATTTAGA
TATCGAGAGTCTTGAAGTGGTGGCCTAACAGAGGCTACACTGAAAGGACAGTATTTGGTATCTGCGCTCC
ACTAAAGCCAGTTACCAGGTTAAGCAGTTCCCCAACTGACTTAACCTTCGATCAAACCGCCTCCCCAGGC
GGTTTTTTCGTTTACAGAGCAGGAGATTACGACGATCGTAAAAGGATCTCAAGAAGATCCTTTACGGATT
CCCGACACCATCACTCTAGATTTCAGTGCAATTTATCTCTTCAAATGTAGCACCTGAAGTCAGCCCCATA
CGATATAAGTTGTAATTCTCATGTTAGTCATGCCCCGCGCCCACCGGAAGGAGCTGACTGGGTTGAAGGC
TCTCAAGGGCATCGGTCGAGATCCCGGTGCCTAATGAGTGAGCTAACTTACATTAATTGCGTTGCGCTCA
CTGCCCGCTTTCCAGTCGGGAAACCTGTCGTGCCAGCTGCATTAATGAATCGGCCAACGCGCGGGGAGAG
GCGGTTTGCGTATTGGGCGCCAGGGTGGTTTTTCTTTTCACCAGTGAGACGGGCAACAGCTGATTGCCCT
TCACCGCCTGGCCCTGAGAGAGTTGCAGCAAGCGGTCCACGCTGGTTTGCCCCAGCAGGCGAAAATCCTG
TTTGATGGTGGTTAACGGCGGGATATAACATGAGCTGTCTTCGGTATCGTCGTATCCCACTACCGAGATG
TCCGCACCAACGCGCAGCCCGGACTCGGTAATGGCGCGCATTGCGCCCAGCGCCATCTGATCGTTGGCAA
CCAGCATCGCAGTGGGAACGATGCCCTCATTCAGCATTTGCATGGTTTGTTGAAAACCGGACATGGCACT
CCAGTCGCCTTCCCGTTCCGCTATCGGCTGAATTTGATTGCGAGTGAGATATTTATGCCAGCCAGCCAGA
CGCAGACGCGCCGAGACAGAACTTAATGGGCCCGCTAACAGCGCGATTTGCTGGTGACCCAATGCGACCA
GATGCTCCACGCCCAGTCGCGTACCGTCTTCATGGGAGAAAATAATACTGTTGATGGGTGTCTGGTCAGA
GACATCAAGAAATAACGCCGGAACATTAGTGCAGGCAGCTTCCACAGCAATGGCATCCTGGTCATCCAGC
GGATAGTTAATGATCAGCCCACTGACGCGTTGCGCGAGAAGATTGTGCACCGCCGCTTTACAGGCTTCGA
CGCCGCTTCGTTCTACCATCGACACCACCACGCTGGCACCCAGTTGATCGGCGCGAGATTTAATCGCCGC
GACAATTTGCGACGGCGCGTGCAGGGCCAGACTGGAGGTGGCAACGCCAATCAGCAACGACTGTTTGCCC
GCCAGTTGTTGTGCCACGCGGTTGGGAATGTAATTCAGCTCCGCCATCGCCGCTTCCACTTTTTCCCGCG
TTTTCGCAGAAACGTGGCTGGCCTGGTTCACCACGCGGGAAACGGTCTGATAAGAGACACCGGCATACTC
TGCGACATCGTATAACGTTACTGGTTTCACATTCACCACCCTGAATTGACTCTCTTCCGGGCGCTATCAT
GCCATACCGCGAAAGGTTTTGCGCCATTCGATGGTGTCCGGGATCTCGACGCTCTCCCTTATG
